>Addgene plasmid #55905 | mRuby2-Mito-7 | depositor partial sequence | sequence record 86811 | insert sequence
AGTGACGTCAGATCCGCTAGCATGTCCGTCCTGACGCCGCTGCTGCTGCGGGGCTTGACAGGCTCGGCCC
GGCGGCTCCCAGTGCCGCGCGCCAAGATCCATTCGTTGGGGGATCCACCGGTCGCCACCATGGTGTCTAA
GGGCGAAGAGCTGATCAAGGAAAATATGCGTATGAAGGTGGTCATGGAAGGTTCGGTCAACGGCCACCAA
TTCAAATGCACAGGTGAAGGAGAAGGCAATCCGTACATGGGAACTCAAACCATGAGGATCAAAGTCATCG
AGGGAGGACCCCTGCCATTTGCCTTTGACATTCTTGCCACGTCGTTCATGTATGGCAGCCGTACTTTTAT
CAAGTACCCGAAAGGCATTCCTGATTTCTTTAAACAGTCCTTTCCTGAGGGTTTTACTTGGGAAAGAGTT
ACGAGATACGAAGATGGTGGAGTCGTCACCGTCATGCAGGACACCAGCCTTGAGGATGGCTGTCTCGTTT
ACCACGTCCAAGTCAGAGGGGTAAACTTTCCCTCCAATGGTCCCGTGATGCAGAAGAAGACCAAGGGTTG
GGAGCCTAATACAGAGATGATGTATCCAGCAGATGGTGGTCTGAGGGGATACACTCATATGGCACTGAAA
GTTGATGGTGGTGGCCATCTGTCTTGCTCTTTCGTAACAACTTACAGGTCAAAAAAGACCGTCGGGAACA
TCAAGATGCCCGGTATCCATGCCGTTGATCACCGCCTGGAAAGGTTAGAGGAAAGTGACAATGAAATGTT
CGTAGTACAACGCGAACACGCAGTTGCCAAGTTCGCCGGGCTTGGTGGTGGGATGGACGAGCTGTACAAG
TAAGCGGCCGCGACTCTAGATCATAATCAGCCATACCACATTTGTAGAGGTTTTACTTGCTTTAAAAAAC
CTCCCACACCTCC
