>Addgene plasmid #55905 | mRuby2-Mito-7 | addgene partial sequence | sequence record 114489 | CMV-F 5'-CGCAAATGGGCGGTAGGCGTG-3'
GCTCGGCCCGGCGGCTCCCAGTGCCGCGCGCCAAGATCCATTCGTTGGGGGATCCACCGGTCGCCACCAT
GGTGTCTAAGGGCGAAGAGCTGATCAAGGAAAATATGCGTATGAAGGTGGTCATGGAAGGTTCGGTCAAC
GGCCACCAATTCAAATGCACAGGTGAAGGAGAAGGCAATCCGTACATGGGAACTCAAACCATGAGGATCA
AAGTCATCGAGGGAGGACCCCTGCCATTTGCCTTTGACATTCTTGCCACGTCGTTCATGTATGGCAGCCG
TACTTTTATCAAGTACCCGAAAGGCATTCCTGATTTCTTTAAACAGTCCTTTCCTGAGGGTTTTACTTGG
GAAAGAGTTACGAGATACGAAGATGGTGGAGTCGTCACCGTCATGCAGGACACCAGCCTTGAGGATGGCT
GTCTCGTTTACCACGTCCAAGTCAGAGGGGTAAA
