[The description below was written by a language model from this plasmid's Addgene catalogue record.]
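Description:
mRuby2-Mito-7 is a mammalian expression plasmid that produces a mitochondrially targeted red fluorescent protein. It is built on an mRuby2 fluorescent-protein backbone of about 4.75 kb, is maintained in E. coli as a high-copy plasmid under kanamycin selection, and carries a neomycin resistance marker so that transfected mammalian cells can be selected with G418. The record does not list the replication origins or give a feature map, so the exact arrangement of backbone elements is not documented here. The use of an SV40 polyA reverse sequencing primer does imply that an SV40 polyadenylation signal lies downstream of the expression cassette.

The insert, labelled "Mito", derives from human COX8A, which encodes cytochrome c oxidase subunit 8A. The N-terminal presequence of this protein is widely used as a mitochondrial import signal that directs fused proteins to the mitochondrial matrix. The record does not specify how much of the COX8A coding sequence is included. It also does not state the orientation of the fusion or the linker between the two parts, although the "7" in the name may refer to linker length. The targeting sequence is expressed as a fusion with mRuby2 under the constitutive CMV promoter, giving strong expression in most mammalian cell lines.

mRuby2 is a bright monomeric red fluorescent protein, recorded here with excitation at 559 nm and emission at 600 nm, and it was described in work on improved green and red FRET pairs. The construct is used as a red organelle marker for labelling mitochondria in live or fixed cells. Typical applications include imaging mitochondrial morphology and dynamics, or co-localization with probes in other colours.
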