Addgene plasmid #55905: mRuby2-Mito-7
Purpose: Localization: Mitochondria, Excitation: 559, Emission: 600
Depositing lab: Michael Davidson. Depositing organization: Florida State University, Tallahassee. Publication: Improving FRET dynamic range with bright green and red fluorescent proteins. Lam AJ, St-Pierre F, Gong Y, Marshall JD, Cranfill PJ, Baird MA, McKeown MR, Wiedenmann J, Davidson MW, Schnitzer MJ, Tsien RY, Lin MZ. Nat Methods. 2012 Sep 9. doi: 10.1038/nmeth.2171. PubMed 22961245.
Backbone
  Vector backbone: mRuby2
  Backbone size w/o insert (bp): 4750
  Vector type: Mammalian Expression
  Selectable markers: Neomycin (select with G418)
Growth in bacteria
  Bacterial resistance: Kanamycin, 50 μg/mL
  Growth temperature: 37°C
  Growth strain: DH5alpha
  Copy number: High Copy
Gene/Insert
  Gene/Insert name: Mito (alt name: NM_004074.2)
  Species: H. sapiens (human)
  Entrez Gene: COX8A (a.k.a. COX, COX8, COX8-2, COX8L, MC4DN15, VIII, VIII-L)
  Promoter: CMV
  Tag / fusion protein: mRuby2
  Cloning method: Unknown
  Sequencing primers: 5′ CMV-F; 3′ SV40pA-R
Terms and licenses: Academic/Nonprofit Terms; Industry Terms
Depositor comments: . Excitation = 559; Emission = 600
How to cite: mRuby2-Mito-7 was a gift from Michael Davidson (Addgene plasmid # 55905 ; http://n2t.net/addgene:55905 ; RRID:Addgene_55905)
